>Addgene plasmid #122809 | pAC10089_pLX-SspDnaB(C-S0)-Hygro(201-341)-IRES-mCherry | depositor full sequence | sequence record 234314 | pAC10089_pLX-SspDnaB(C-S0)-Hygro(201-341)-IRES-mCherry sequence 9222 bps
CCCGGGGTTATTAATAGTAATCAATTACGGGGTCATTAGTTCATAGCCCATATATGGAGTTCCGCGTTAC
ATAACTTACGGTAAATGGCCCGCCTGGCTGACCGCCCAACGACCCCCGCCCATTGACGTCAATAATGACG
TATGTTCCCATAGTAACGCCAATAGGGACTTTCCATTGACGTCAATGGGTGGAGTATTTACGGTAAACTG
CCCACTTGGCAGTACATCAAGTGTATCATATGCCAAGTACGCCCCCTATTGACGTCAATGACGGTAAATG
GCCCGCCTGGCATTATGCCCAGTACATGACCTTATGGGACTTTCCTACTTGGCAGTACATCTACGTATTA
GTCATCGCTATTACCATGGTGATGCGGTTTTGGCAGTACATCAATGGGCGTGGATAGCGGTTTGACTCAC
GGGGATTTCCAAGTCTCCACCCCATTGACGTCAATGGGAGTTTGTTTTGGCACCAAAATCAACGGGACTT
TCCAAAATGTCGTAACAACTCCGCCCCATTGACGCAAATGGGCGGTAGGCGTGTACGGTGGGAGGTCTAT
ATAAGCAGAGCTCTCTGGCTAACTGTCGGGATCAACAAGTTTGTACAAAAAAGCAGGCTCCGAATTCACC
GGTGCCGCCACCATGAGTCCCGAAATCGAAAAGCTCTCTCAGAGCGATATATATTGGGACTCCATCGTAA
GCATAACAGAGACGGGGGTCGAGGAGGTGTTCGATCTGACAGTTCCTGGGCCTCATAATTTCGTAGCGAA
CGACATCATTGTACATAACTCCAACAATGTCCTGACGGACAATGGCCGCATAACAGCGGTCATTGACTGG
AGCGAGGCGATGTTCGGGGATTCCCAATACGAGGTCGCCAACATCTTCTTCTGGAGGCCGTGGTTGGCTT
GTATGGAGCAGCAGACGCGCTACTTCGAGCGGAGGCATCCGGAGCTTGCAGGATCGCCGCGGCTCCGGGC
GTATATGCTCCGCATTGGTCTTGACCAACTCTATCAGAGCTTGGTTGACGGCAATTTCGATGATGCAGCT
TGGGCGCAGGGTCGATGCGACGCAATCGTCCGATCCGGAGCCGGGACTGTCGGGCGTACACAAATCGCCC
GCAGAAGCGCGGCCGTCTGGACCGATGGCTGTGTAGAAGTACTCGCCGATAGTGGAAACCGACGCCCCAG
CACTCGTCCGAGGGCAAAGGAATAGTTAATTAAGAATTCGACCCAGCTTTCTTGTACAAAGTGGTTGGTA
AGCCTATCCCTAACCCTCTCCTCGGTCTCGATTCTACGTAGTAATGAGCTAGCAGTCTCGAGGTTAACGA
ATTCCGCCCCCCCCCTAACGTTACTGGCCGAAGCCGCTTGGAATAAGGCCGGTGTGCGCTTGTCTATATG
TTATTTTCCACCATATTGCCGTCTTTTGGCAATGTGAGGGCCCGGAAACCTGGCCCTGTCTTCTTGACGA
GCATTCCTAGGGGTCTTTCCCCTCTCGCCAAAGGAATGCAAGGTCTGTTGAATGTCGTGAAGGAAGCAGT
TCCTCTGGAAGCTTCTTGAAGACAAACAACGTCTGTAGCGACCCTTTGCAGGCAGCGGAACCCCCCACCT
GGCGACAGGTGCCCCTGCGGCCAAAAGCCACGTGTATAAGATACACCTGCAAAGGCGGCACAACCCCAGT
GCCACGTTGTGAGTTGGATAGTTGTGGAAAGAGTCAAATGGCTCTCCTCAAGCGTATTCAACAAGGGGCT
GAAGGATGCCCAGAAGGTACCCCATTGTATGGGATCTGATCTGGGGCCTCGGTGCACATGCTTTACATGT
GTTTAGTCGAGGTTAAAAAAACGTCTAGGCCCCCCGAACCACGGGGACGTGGTTTTCCTTTGAAAAACAC
GATAATACCATGGTGAGCAAGGGCGAGGAGGATAACATGGCCATCATCAAGGAGTTCATGCGCTTCAAGG
TGCACATGGAGGGCTCCGTGAACGGCCACGAGTTCGAGATCGAGGGCGAGGGCGAGGGCCGCCCCTACGA
GGGCACCCAGACCGCCAAGCTGAAGGTGACCAAGGGTGGCCCCCTGCCCTTCGCCTGGGACATCCTGTCC
CCTCAGTTCATGTACGGCTCCAAGGCCTACGTGAAGCACCCCGCCGACATCCCCGACTACTTGAAGCTGT
CCTTCCCCGAGGGCTTCAAGTGGGAGCGCGTGATGAACTTCGAGGACGGCGGCGTGGTGACCGTGACCCA
GGACTCCTCCCTGCAGGACGGCGAGTTCATCTACAAGGTGAAGCTGCGCGGCACCAACTTCCCCTCCGAC
GGCCCCGTAATGCAGAAGAAGACCATGGGCTGGGAGGCCTCCTCCGAGCGGATGTACCCCGAGGACGGCG
CCCTGAAGGGCGAGATCAAGCAGAGGCTGAAGCTGAAGGACGGCGGCCACTACGACGCTGAGGTCAAGAC
CACCTACAAGGCCAAGAAGCCCGTGCAGCTGCCCGGCGCCTACAACGTCAACATCAAGTTGGACATCACC
TCCCACAACGAGGACTACACCATCGTGGAACAGTACGAACGCGCCGAGGGCCGCCACTCCACCGGCGGCA
TGGACGAGCTGTACAAGTAACACCGGTGGCGCGTTAAGTCGACAATCAACCTCTGGATTACAAAATTTGT
GAAAGATTGACTGGTATTCTTAACTATGTTGCTCCTTTTACGCTATGTGGATACGCTGCTTTAATGCCTT
TGTATCATGCTATTGCTTCCCGTATGGCTTTCATTTTCTCCTCCTTGTATAAATCCTGGTTGCTGTCTCT
TTATGAGGAGTTGTGGCCCGTTGTCAGGCAACGTGGCGTGGTGTGCACTGTGTTTGCTGACGCAACCCCC
ACTGGTTGGGGCATTGCCACCACCTGTCAGCTCCTTTCCGGGACTTTCGCTTTCCCCCTCCCTATTGCCA
CGGCGGAACTCATCGCCGCCTGCCTTGCCCGCTGCTGGACAGGGGCTCGGCTGTTGGGCACTGACAATTC
CGTGGTGTTGTCGGGGAAATCATCGTCCTTTCCTTGGCTGCTCGCCTGTGTTGCCACCTGGATTCTGCGC
GGGACGTCCTTCTGCTACGTCCCTTCGGCCCTCAATCCAGCGGACCTTCCTTCCCGCGGCCTGCTGCCGG
CTCTGCGGCCTCTTCCGCGTCTTCGCCTTCGCCCTCAGACGAGTCGGATCTCCCTTTGGGCCGCCTCCCC
GCGTCGACTTTAAGACCAATGACTTACAAGGCAGCTGTAGATCTTAGCCACTTTTTAAAAGAAAAGGGGG
GACTGGAAGGGCTAATTCACTCCCAACGAAGACAAGATCTGCTTTTTGCTTGTACTGGGTCTCTCTGGTT
AGACCAGATCTGAGCCTGGGAGCTCTCTGGCTAACTAGGGAACCCACTGCTTAAGCCTCAATAAAGCTTG
CCTTGAGTGCTTCAAGTAGTGTGTGCCCGTCTGTTGTGTGACTCTGGTAACTAGAGATCCCTCAGACCCT
TTTAGTCAGTGTGGAAAATCTCTAGCAGTACGTATAGTAGTTCATGTCATCTTATTATTCAGTATTTATA
ACTTGCAAAGAAATGAATATCAGAGAGTGAGAGGAACTTGTTTATTGCAGCTTATAATGGTTACAAATAA
AGCAATAGCATCACAAATTTCACAAATAAAGCATTTTTTTCACTGCATTCTAGTTGTGGTTTGTCCAAAC
TCATCAATGTATCTTATCATGTCTGGCTCTAGCTATCCCGCCCCTAACTCCGCCCATCCCGCCCCTAACT
CCGCCCAGTTCCGCCCATTCTCCGCCCCATGGCTGACTAATTTTTTTTATTTATGCAGAGGCCGAGGCCG
CCTCGGCCTCTGAGCTATTCCAGAAGTAGTGAGGAGGCTTTTTTGGAGGCCTAGGGACGTACCCAATTCG
CCCTATAGTGAGTCGTATTACGCGCGCTCACTGGCCGTCGTTTTACAACGTCGTGACTGGGAAAACCCTG
GCGTTACCCAACTTAATCGCCTTGCAGCACATCCCCCTTTCGCCAGCTGGCGTAATAGCGAAGAGGCCCG
CACCGATCGCCCTTCCCAACAGTTGCGCAGCCTGAATGGCGAATGGG
[124 nt withheld, positions 4108-4231]
C
[91 nt withheld, positions 4233-4323]
A
[49 nt withheld, positions 4325-4373]
CCTTTGACGTTGGAGTCCACGTTCTTT
[37 nt withheld, positions 4401-4437]
ACCCTATCTCGGTCTATTCTTTTGATTTATAAGGGATTTTGCCGATTTCGGCCTATTGGTTAAAAAATGA
GCTGATTTAACAAAAATTTAACGCGAATTTTAACAAAATATTAACGCTTACAATTTAGGTGGCACTTTTC
GGGGAAATGTGCGCGGAACCCCTATTTGTTTATTTTTCTAAATACATTCAAATATGTATCCGCTCATGAG
ACAATAACCCTGATAAATGCTTCAATAATATTGAAAAAGGAAGAGTATGAGTATTCAACATTTCCGTGTC
GCCCTTATTCCCTTTTTTGCGGCATTTTGCCTTCCTGTTTTTGCTCACCCAGAAACGCTGGTGAAAGTAA
AAGATGCTGAAGATCAGTTGGGTGCACGAGTGGGTTACATCGAACTGGATCTCAACAGCGGTAAGATCCT
TGAGAGTTTTCGCCCCGAAGAACGTTTTCCAATGATGAGCACTTTTAAAGTTCTGCTATGTGGCGCGGTA
TTATCCCGTATTGACGCCGGGCAAGAGCAACTCGGTCGCCGCATACACTATTCTCAGAATGACTTGGTTG
AGTACTCACCAGTCACAGAAAAGCATCTTACGGATGGCATGACAGTAAGAGAATTATGCAGTGCTGCCAT
AACCATGAGTGATAACACTGCGGCCAACTTACTTCTGACAACGATCGGAGGACCGAAGGAGCTAACCGCT
TTTTTGCACAACATGGGGGATCATGTAACTCGCCTTGATCGTTGGGAACCGGAGCTGAATGAAGCCATAC
CAAACGACGAGCGTGACACCACGATGCCTGTAGCAATGGCAACAACGTTGCGCAAACTATTAACTGGCGA
ACTACTTACTCTAGCTTCCCGGCAACAATTAATAGACTGGATGGAGGCGGATAAAGTTGCAGGACCACTT
CTGCGCTCGGCCCTTCCGGCTGGCTGGTTTATTGCTGATAAATCTGGAGCCGGTGAGCGTGGGTCTCGCG
GTATCATTGCAGCACTGGGGCCAGATGGTAAGCCCTCCCGTATCGTAGTTATCTACACGACGGGGAGTCA
GGCAACTATGGATGAACGAAATAGACAGATCGCTGAGATAGGTGCCTCACTGATTAAGCATTGGTAACTG
TCAGACCAAGTTTACTCATATATACTTTAGATTGATTTAAAACTTCATTTTTAATTTAAAAGGATCTAGG
TGAAGATCCTTTTTGATAATCTCATGACCAAAATCCCTTAACGTGAGTTTTCGTTCCACTGAGCGTCAGA
CCCCGTAGAAAAGATCAAAGGATCTTCTTGAGATCCTTTTTTTCTGCGCGTAATCTGCTGCTTGCAAACA
AAAAAACCACCGCTACCAGCGGTGGTTTGTTTGCCGGATCAAGAGCTACCAACTCTTTTTCCGAAGGTAA
CTGGCTTCAGCAGAGCGCAGATACCAAATACTGTTCTTCTAGTGTAGCCGTAGTTAGGCCACCACTTCAA
GAACTCTGTAGCACCGCCTACATACCTCGCTCTGCTAATCCTGTTACCAGTGGCTGCTGCCAGTGGCGAT
AAGTCGTGTCTTACCGGGTTGGACTCAAGACGATAGTTACCGGATAAGGCGCAGCGGTCGGGCTGAACGG
GGGGTTCGTGCACACAGCCCAGCTTGGAGCGAACGACCTACACCGAACTGAGATACCTACAGCGTGAGCT
ATGAGAAAGCGCCACGCTTCCCGAAGGGAGAAAGGCGGACAGGTATCCGGTAAGCGGCAGGGTCGGAACA
GGAGAGCGCACGAGGGAGCTTCCAGGGGGAAACGCCTGGTATCTTTATAGTCCTGTCGGGTTTCGCCACC
TCTGACTTGAGCGTCGATTTTTGTGATGCTCGTCAGGGGGGCGGAGCCTATGGAAAAACGCCAGCAACGC
GGCCTTTTTACGGTTCCTGGCCTTTTGCTGGCCTTTTGCTCACATGTTCTTTCCTGCGTTATCCCCTGAT
TCTGTGGATAACCGTATTACCGCCTTTGAGTGAGCTGATACCGCTCGCCGCAGCCGAACGACCGAGCGCA
GCGAGTCAGTGAGCGAGGAAGCGGAAGAGCGCCCAATACGCAAACCGCCTCTCCCCGCGCGTTGGCCGAT
TCATTAATGCAGCTGGCACGACAGGTTTCCCGACTGGAAAGCGGGCAGTGAGCGCAACGCAATTAATGTG
AGTTAGCTCACTCATTAGGCACCCCAGGCTTTACACTTTATGCTTCCGGCTCGTATGTTGTGTGGAATTG
TGAGCGGATAACAATTTCACACAGGAAACAGCTATGACCATGATTACGCCAAGCGCGCAATTAACCCTCA
CTAAAGGGAACAAAAGCTGGAGCTGCAAGCTTAATGTAGTCTTATGCAATACTCTTGTAGTCTTGCAACA
TGGTAACGATGAGTTAGCAACATGCCTTACAAGGAGAGAAAAAGCACCGTGCATGCCGATTGGTGGAAGT
AAGGTGGTACGATCGTGCCTTATTAGGAAGGCAACAGACGGGTCTGACATGGATTGGACGAACCACTGAA
TTGCCGCATTGCAGAGATATTGTATTTAAGTGCCTAGCTCGATACATAAACGGGTCTCTCTGGTTAGACC
AGATCTGAGCCTGGGAGCTCTCTGGCTAACTAGGGAACCCACTGCTTAAGCCTCAATAAAGCTTGCCTTG
AGTGCTTCAAGTAGTGTGTGCCCGTCTGTTGTGTGACTCTGGTAACTAGAGATCCCTCAGACCCTTTTAG
TCAGTGTGGAAAATCTCTAGCAGTGGCGCCCGAACAGGGACTTGAAAGCGAAAGGGAAACCAGAGGAGCT
CTCTCGACGCAGGACTCGGCTTGCTGAAGCGCGCACGGCAAGAGGCGAGGGGCGGCGACTGGTGAGTACG
CCAAAAATTTTGACTAGCGGAGGCTAGAAGGAGAGAGATGGGTGCGAGAGCGTCAGTATTAAGCGGGGGA
GAATTAGATCGCGATGGGAAAAAATTCGGTTAAGGCCAGGGGGAAAGAAAAAATATAAATTAAAACATAT
AGTATGGGCAAGCAGGGAGCTAGAACGATTCGCAGTTAATCCTGGCCTGTTAGAAACATCAGAAGGCTGT
AGACAAATACTGGGACAGCTACAACCATCCCTTCAGACAGGATCAGAAGAACTTAGATCATTATATAATA
CAGTAGCAACCCTCTATTGTGTGCATCAAAGGATAGAGATAAAAGACACCAAGGAAGCTTTAGACAAGAT
AGAGGAAGAGCAAAACAAAAGTAAGACCACCGCACAGCAAGCGGCCGCTGATCTTCAGACCTGGAGGAGG
AGATATGAGGGACAATTGGAGAAGTGAATTATATAAATATAAAGTAGTAAAAATTGAACCATTAGGAGTA
GCACCCACCAAGGCAAAGAGAAGAGTGGTGCAGAGAGAAAAAAGAGCAGTGGGAATAGGAGCTTTGTTCC
TTGGGTTCTTGGGAGCAGCAGGAAGCACTATGGGCGCAGCGTCAATGACGCTGACGGTACAGGCCAGACA
ATTATTGTCTGGTATAGTGCAGCAGCAGAACAATTTGCTGAGGGCTATTGAGGCGCAACAGCATCTGTTG
CAACTCACAGTCTGGGGCATCAAGCAGCTCCAGGCAAGAATCCTGGCTGTGGAAAGATACCTAAAGGATC
AACAGCTCCTGGGGATTTGGGGTTGCTCTGGAAAACTCATTTGCACCACTGCTGTGCCTTGGAATGCTAG
TTGGAGTAATAAATCTCTGGAACAGATTTGGAATCACACGACCTGGATGGAGTGGGACAGAGAAATTAAC
AATTACACAAGCTTAATACACTCCTTAATTGAAGAATCGCAAAACCAGCAAGAAAAGAATGAACAAGAAT
TATTGGAATTAGATAAATGGGCAAGTTTGTGGAATTGGTTTAACATAACAAATTGGCTGTGGTATATAAA
ATTATTCATAATGATAGTAGGAGGCTTGGTAGGTTTAAGAATAGTTTTTGCTGTACTTTCTATAGTGAAT
AGAGTTAGGCAGGGATATTCACCATTATCGTTTCAGACCCACCTCCCAACCCCGAGGGGACCCTTGCGCC
TTTTCCAAGGCAGCCCTGGGTTTGCGCAGGGACGCGGCTGCTCTGGGCGTGGTTCCGGGAAACGCAGCGG
CGCCGACCCTGGGTCTCGCACATTCTTCACGTCCGTTCGCAGCGTCACCCGGATCTTCGCCGCTACCCTT
GTGGGCCCCCCGGCGACGCTTCCTGCTCCGCCCCTAAGTCGGGAAGGTTCCTTGCGGTTCGCGGCGTGCC
GGACGTGACAAACGGAAGCCGCACGTCTCACTAGTACCCTCGCAGACGGACAGCGCCAGGGAGCAATGGC
AGCGCGCCGACCGCGATGGGCTGTGGCCAATAGCGGCTGCTCAGCAGGGCGCGCCGAGAGCAGCGGCCGG
GAAGGGGCGGTGCGGGAGGCGGGGTGTGGGGCGGTAGTGTGGGCCCTGTTCCTGCCCGCGCGGTGTTCCG
CATTCTGCAAGCCTCCGGAGCGCACGTCGGCAGTCGGCTCCCTCGTTGACCGAATCACCGACCTCTCTCC
CCAGGGGGTACCCAGCTGTCTAGAGAATTCTAGATCTTGAGACAAATGGCAGTATTCATCCACAATTTTA
AAAGAAAAGGGGGGATTGGGGGGTACAGTGCAGGGGAAAGAATAGTAGACATAATAGCAACAGACATACA
AACTAAAGAATTACAAAAACAAATTACAAAAATTCAAAATTTTCGGGTTTATTACAGGGACAGCAGAGAT
CCACTTTGGCGCCGGCTCGAGGGGG
Features (pLannotate 1.2.2; 33 found; start..end, strand, type, name):
     65..368     +  enhancer       CMV enhancer: human cytomegalovirus immediate early enhancer
    369..572     +  promoter       CMV promoter: human cytomegalovirus (CMV) immediate early promoter
    595..619     +  protein_bind   attB1: mutant version of attB; recombination site for the Gateway® BP reaction BP Clonase™
    595..792     +  CDS            dnaB (fragment): DNAB_SYNY3 - Experimental evidence at protein level: Swiss-Prot protein existence level 1. Participates in initiation and elongation during chromosome replication; it exhibits DNA-dependent ATPase activity. From Synechocystis sp. (strain PCC 6803 / Kazusa).
    789..1215    +  CDS            HygR (fragment): aminoglycoside phosphotransferase from E. coli confers resistance to hygromycin
   1231..1255    -  protein_bind   attB2: mutant version of attB; recombination site for the Gateway® BP reaction BP Clonase™
   1257..1298    +  CDS            V5 tag: epitope tag from simian virus 5
   1337..1897    +  misc_feature   IRES: internal ribosome entry site (IRES) of the encephalomyocarditis virus (EMCV)
   1900..2607    +  CDS            mCherry: mCherry is a basic (constitutively fluorescent) red fluorescent protein published in 2004, derived from Discosoma sp.. It is reported to be a very rapidly-maturing monomer with low acid sensitivity.
   2634..3222    +  misc_feature   WPRE: woodchuck hepatitis virus posttranscriptional regulatory element
   3273..3292    +  misc_feature   cPPT/CTS (fragment): central polypurine tract and central termination sequence of HIV-1
   3294..3527    +  LTR            3' LTR (ΔU3): self-inactivating 3' long terminal repeat (LTR) from HIV-1
   3605..3726    +  polyA_signal   SV40 poly(A) signal: SV40 polyadenylation signal
   3766..3901    +  rep_origin     SV40 ori: SV40 origin of replication
   3922..3940    -  promoter       T7 promoter: promoter for bacteriophage T7 RNA polymerase
   3948..4103    +  CDS            lacZα (fragment): LacZα fragment of β-galactosidase; lacZ fragment
   4108..4536    +  rep_origin     f1 ori (sequence partly withheld): f1 bacteriophage origin of replication; arrow indicates direction of (+) strand synthesis
   4589..4693    +  promoter       AmpR promoter: bla
   4694..5554    +  CDS            AmpR: β-lactamase; bla; confers resistance to ampicillin, carbenicillin, and related antibiotics
   5725..6313    +  rep_origin     ori: high-copy-number ColE1/pMB1/pBR322/pUC origin of replication
   6496..6588    +  CDS            lacI (fragment): lac repressor; lacI; The lac repressor binds to the lac operator to inhibit transcription in E. coli. This inhibition can be relieved by adding lactose or isopropyl-β-D-thiogalactopyranoside (IPTG).
   6601..6622    +  protein_bind   CAP binding site: CAP binding activates transcription in the presence of cAMP. E. coli catabolite activator protein
   6637..6667    +  promoter       lac promoter: promoter for the E. coli lac operon
   6675..6691    +  protein_bind   lac operator: The lac repressor binds to the lac operator to inhibit transcription in E. coli. This inhibition can be relieved by adding lactose or isopropyl-β-D-thiogalactopyranoside (IPTG). lac repressor encoded by lacI
   6736..6754    +  promoter       T3 promoter: promoter for bacteriophage T3 RNA polymerase
   6782..7008    +  promoter       RSV promoter: Rous sarcoma virus enhancer/promoter
   7009..7189    +  LTR            5' LTR (truncated): truncated 5' long terminal repeat (LTR) from HIV-1
   7236..7361    +  misc_feature   HIV-1 Ψ: packaging signal of human immunodeficiency virus type 1
   7345..7708    +  CDS            HIV-1 gag (fragment): gag protein from human immunodeficiency virus 1; gag
   7854..8087    +  misc_feature   RRE: The Rev response element (RRE) of HIV-1 allows for Rev-dependent mRNA export from the nucleus to the cytoplasm.
   8464..8490    +  CDS            Rev (fragment): human immunodeficiency virus 1 (HIV-1) Rev protein; rev; enhances nuclear export of unspliced and incompletely spliced viral mRNAs
   8491..8991    +  promoter       hPGK promoter: human phosphoglycerate kinase 1 promoter
   9053..9170    +  misc_feature   cPPT/CTS: central polypurine tract and central termination sequence of HIV-1
