[The description below was written by a language model from this plasmid's Addgene catalogue record and pLannotate feature annotations shown in this document.]
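Description:
pAC10089_pLX-SspDnaB(C-S0)-Hygro(201-341)-IRES-mCherry is a 9,222 bp lentiviral mammalian expression plasmid made by Gateway cloning into the pLX-DEST-IRES-mCherry destination backbone. It is propagated in E. coli through a high-copy ColE1/pUC-type origin with ampicillin selection (AmpR), and it also carries an f1 ori, an SV40 ori and remnants of a lac/T7/T3 cloning region. The viral portion has a third-generation-style layout: an RSV promoter drives a truncated HIV-1 5' LTR, followed by the Ψ packaging signal with a gag fragment, the RRE for Rev-dependent export of genomic RNA, and a cPPT/CTS. Downstream of the cargo lie a WPRE and a self-inactivating ΔU3 3' LTR, with an SV40 poly(A) signal beyond it.

The cargo is a synthetic open reading frame flanked by attB1 and attB2 sites. It fuses a C-terminal fragment of the Synechocystis sp. DnaB intein (SspDnaB, C-S0 variant) to residues 201–341 of hygromycin phosphotransferase. The CMV enhancer/promoter sits directly upstream. An hPGK promoter is also annotated just before the cPPT, but the record does not explain its role. A V5 tag coding sequence follows attB2; whether it is in frame with the insert is not stated. An EMCV IRES then allows translation of mCherry from the same transcript, marking transduced cells with red fluorescence. The construct belongs to a split selectable marker system: this hygromycin fragment should be non-functional alone, and presumably needs a partner vector carrying the complementary N-terminal intein–Hygro half, so that protein trans-splicing restores resistance and one drug selects for cells co-transduced with both vectors.
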