Addgene plasmid #122809: pAC10089_pLX-SspDnaB(C-S0)-Hygro(201-341)-IRES-mCherry
Purpose: Plasmid 89:Lentiviral vector encoding SspDnaB(C-S0)-Hygro(201-341)and mCherry
Depositing lab: Albert Cheng. Publication: Split Selectable Markers. Jillette N, Du M, Cheng AW. bioRxiv 452979 10.1101/452979.
Backbone
  Vector backbone: pAC10096_pLX-DEST-IRES-mCherry (Addgene# 122816)
  Vector type: Mammalian Expression, Lentiviral
  Selectable markers: SspDnaB(C-S0)-Hygro(201-341)
Growth in bacteria
  Bacterial resistance: Ampicillin, 100 μg/mL
  Growth temperature: 30°C
  Growth strain: NEB Stable
  Copy number: Unknown
Gene/Insert
  Gene/Insert name: SspDnaB(C-S0)-Hygro(201-341)
  Species: Synthetic
  Cloning method: Gateway Cloning
  Sequencing primers: 5′ CMV-Forward; 3′ IRES-R
Terms and licenses: Academic/Nonprofit Terms; Industry Terms: Not Available to Industry
Depositor comments: Please visit https://www.biorxiv.org/content/10.1101/452979v2 for BioRxiv preprint.
How to cite: pAC10089_pLX-SspDnaB(C-S0)-Hygro(201-341)-IRES-mCherry was a gift from Albert Cheng (Addgene plasmid # 122809)
